>Addgene plasmid #46333 | Flag Nprl2 pRK5 | addgene full sequence | sequence record 139740 | Addgene NGS result
GACATTGATTATTGACTAGTTATTAATAGTAATCAATTACGGGGTCATTAGTTCATAGCCCATATATGGA
GTTCCGCGTTACATAACTTACGGTAAATGGCCCGCCTGGCTGACCGCCCAACGACCCCCGCCCATTGACG
TCAATAATGACGTATGTTCCCATAGTAACGCCAATAGGGACTTTCCATTGACGTCAATGGGTGGAGTATT
TACGGTAAACTGCCCACTTGGCAGTACATCAAGTGTATCATATGCCAAGTACGCCCCCTATTGACGTCAA
TGACGGTAAATGGCCCGCCTGGCATTATGCCCAGTACATGACCTTATGGGACTTTCCTACTTGGCAGTAC
ATCTACGTATTAGTCATCGCTATTACCATGGTGATGCGGTTTTGGCAGTACATCAATGGGCGTGGATAGC
GGTTTGACTCACGGGGATTTCCAAGTCTCCACCCCATTGACGTCAATGGGAGTTTGTTTTGGCACCAAAA
TCAACGGGACTTTCCAAAATGTCGTAACAACTCCGCCCCATTGACGCAAATGGGCGGTAGGCGTGTACGG
TGGGAGGTCTATATAAGCAGAGCTCGTTTAGTGAACCGTCAGATCGCCTGGAGACGCCATCCACGCTGTT
TTGACCTCCATAGAAGACACCGGGACCGATCCAGCCTCCGCGGCCGGGAACGGTGCATTGGAACGCGGAT
TCCCCGTGCCAAGAGTGACGTAAGTACCGCCTATAGAGTCTATAGGCCCACCCCCTTGGCTTCGTTAGAA
CGCGGCTACAATTAATACATAACCTTATGTATCATACACATACGATTTAGGTGACACTATAGAATAACAT
CCACTTTGCCTTTCTCTCCACAGGTGTCCACTCCCAGGTCCAACTGCACCTCGGTTCTATCGATTGAATT
CACCATGGAAATGGACTACAAGGATGACGATGACAAGGGTGGTGGTGGTGGTGCGTCGACGATGGGCAGC
GGCTGCCGCATCGAATGCATATTCTTCAGCGAGTTCCACCCCACGCTGGGACCCAAGATCACCTATCAGG
TCCCTGAAGACTTCATCTCCCGAGAGCTGTTTGACACAGTCCAAGTGTACATCATCACCAAGCCAGAGCT
GCAGAACAAGCTTATCACTGTCACAGCTATGGAAAAGAAGCTGATCGGCTGTCCTGTGTGCATCGAACAC
AAGAAGTACAGCCGCAATGCTCTCCTCTTCAACCTGGGCTTCGTGTGTGATGCCCAGGCCAAGACCTGCG
CCCTCGAGCCCATTGTTAAAAAGCTGGCTGGCTATCTGACCACACTAGAGCTAGAGAGCAGCTTCGTGTC
CATGGAGGAGAGCAAGCAGAAGTTGGTGCCCATCATGACCATCTTGCTGGAGGAGCTAAATGCCTCAGGC
CGGTGCACTCTGCCCATTGATGAGTCCAACACCATCCACTTGAAGGTGATTGAGCAGCGGCCAGACCCTC
CGGTGGCCCAGGAGTATGATGTACCTGTCTTTACCAAAGACAAGGAGGATTTCTTCAACTCACAGTGGGA
CCTCACTACACAACAAATCCTGCCCTACATTGATGGGTTCCGCCACATCCAGAAGATTTCAGCAGAGGCA
GATGTGGAGCTCAACCTGGTGCGCATTGCTATCCAGAACCTGCTGTACTACGGCGTTGTGACACTGGTGT
CCATCCTCCAGTACTCCAATGTATACTGCCCAACGCCCAAGGTCCAGGACCTGGTAGATGACAAGTCCCT
GCAAGAGGCATGTCTATCCTACGTGACCAAGCAAGGGCACAAGAGGGCCAGTCTCCGGGATGTGTTCCAG
CTATACTGCAGCCTGAGCCCTGGCACTACCGTGCGAGACCTCATTGGCCGCCACCCCCAGCAGCTGCAGC
ATGTTGATGAACGGAAGCTGATCCAGTTCGGGCTTATGAAGAACCTCATCAGGCGACTACAGAAGTATCC
TGTGCGGGTGACTCGGGAAGAGCAGAGCCACCCTGCCCGGCTTTATACAGGCTGCCACAGCTATGACGAG
ATCTGCTGCAAGACAGGCATGAGCTACCATGAGCTGGATGAGCGGCTTGAAAATGACCCCAACATCATCA
TCTGCTGGAAGTGAGCGGCCGCTAAGTAAGTAAGGATCCCCAGCTTGGCCGCCATGGCCCAACTTGTTTA
TTGCAGCTTATAATGGTTACAAATAAAGCAATAGCATCACAAATTTCACAAATAAAGCATTTTTTTCACT
GCATTCTAGTTGTGGTTTGTCCAAACTCATCAATGTATCTTATCATGTCTGGATCGGGAATTAATTCGGC
GCAGCACCATGGCCTGAAATAACCTCTGAAAGAGGAACTTGGTTAGGTACCTTCTGAGGCGGAAAGAACC
AGCTGTGGAATGTGTGTCAGTTAGGGTGTGGAAAGTCCCCAGGCTCCCCAGCAGGCAGAAGTATGCAAAG
CATGCATCTCAATTAGTCAGCAACCAGGTGTGGAAAGTCCCCAGGCTCCCCAGCAGGCAGAAGTATGCAA
AGCATGCATCTCAATTAGTCAGCAACCATAGTCCCGCCCCTAACTCCGCCCATCCCGCCCCTAACTCCGC
CCAGTTCCGCCCATTCTCCGCCCCATGGCTGACTAATTTTTTTTATTTATGCAGAGGCCGAGGCCGCCTC
GGCCTCTGAGCTATTCCAGAAGTAGTGAGGAGGCTTTTTTGGAGGCCTAGGCTTTTGCAAAAAGCTGTTA
ACAGCTTGGCACTGGCCGTCGTTTTACAACGTCGTGACTGGGAAAACCCTGGCGTTACCCAACTTAATCG
CCTTGCAGCACATCCCCCTTTCGCCAGCTGGCGTAATAGCGAAGAGGCCCGCACCGATCGCCCTTCCCAA
CAGTTGCGCAGCCTGAATGGCGAATGGCGCCTGATGCGGTATTTTCTCCTTACGCATCTGTGCGGTATTT
CACACCGCATA
[142 nt withheld, positions 2952-3093]
C
[141 nt withheld, positions 3095-3235]
CCTTTGACGTTGGAGTCCACGTTCTTT
[37 nt withheld, positions 3263-3299]
ACCCTATCTCGGGCTATTCTTTTGATTTATAAGGGATTTTGCCGATTTCGGCCTATTGGTTAAAAAATGA
GCTGATTTAACAAAAATTTAACGCGAATTTTAACAAAATATTAACGTTTACAATTTTATGGTGCACTCTC
AGTACAATCTGCTCTGATGCCGCATAGTTAAGCCAGCCCCGACACCCGCCAACACCCGCTGACGCGCCCT
GACGGGCTTGTCTGCTCCCGGCATCCGCTTACAGACAAGCTGTGACCGTCTCCGGGAGCTGCATGTGTCA
GAGGTTTTCACCGTCATCACCGAAACGCGCGAGACGAAAGGGCCTCGTGATACGCCTATTTTTATAGGTT
AATGTCATGATAATAATGGTTTCTTAGACGTCAGGTGGCACTTTTCGGGGAAATGTGCGCGGAACCCCTA
TTTGTTTATTTTTCTAAATACATTCAAATATGTATCCGCTCATGAGACAATAACCCTGATAAATGCTTCA
ATAATATTGAAAAAGGAAGAGTATGAGTATTCAACATTTCCGTGTCGCCCTTATTCCCTTTTTTGCGGCA
TTTTGCCTTCCTGTTTTTGCTCACCCAGAAACGCTGGTGAAAGTAAAAGATGCTGAAGATCAGTTGGGTG
CACGAGTGGGTTACATCGAACTGGATCTCAACAGCGGTAAGATCCTTGAGAGTTTTCGCCCCGAAGAACG
TTTTCCAATGATGAGCACTTTTAAAGTTCTGCTATGTGGCGCGGTATTATCCCGTATTGACGCCGGGCAA
GAGCAACTCGGTCGCCGCATACACTATTCTCAGAATGACTTGGTTGAGTACTCACCAGTCACAGAAAAGC
ATCTTACGGATGGCATGACAGTAAGAGAATTATGCAGTGCTGCCATAACCATGAGTGATAACACTGCGGC
CAACTTACTTCTGACAACGATCGGAGGACCGAAGGAGCTAACCGCTTTTTTGCACAACATGGGGGATCAT
GTAACTCGCCTTGATCGTTGGGAACCGGAGCTGAATGAAGCCATACCAAACGACGAGCGTGACACCACGA
TGCCTGTAGCAATGGCAACAACGTTGCGCAAACTATTAACTGGCGAACTACTTACTCTAGCTTCCCGGCA
ACAATTAATAGACTGGATGGAGGCGGATAAAGTTGCAGGACCACTTCTGCGCTCGGCCCTTCCGGCTGGC
TGGTTTATTGCTGATAAATCTGGAGCCGGTGAGCGTGGGTCTCGCGGTATCATTGCAGCACTGGGGCCAG
ATGGTAAGCCCTCCCGTATCGTAGTTATCTACACGACGGGGAGTCAGGCAACTATGGATGAACGAAATAG
ACAGATCGCTGAGATAGGTGCCTCACTGATTAAGCATTGGTAACTGTCAGACCAAGTTTACTCATATATA
CTTTAGATTGATTTAAAACTTCATTTTTAATTTAAAAGGATCTAGGTGAAGATCCTTTTTGATAATCTCA
TGACCAAAATCCCTTAACGTGAGTTTTCGTTCCACTGAGCGTCAGACCCCGTAGAAAAGATCAAAGGATC
TTCTTGAGATCCTTTTTTTCTGCGCGTAATCTGCTGCTTGCAAACAAAAAAACCACCGCTACCAGCGGTG
GTTTGTTTGCCGGATCAAGAGCTACCAACTCTTTTTCCGAAGGTAACTGGCTTCAGCAGAGCGCAGATAC
CAAATACTGTTCTTCTAGTGTAGCCGTAGTTAGGCCACCACTTCAAGAACTCTGTAGCACCGCCTACATA
CCTCGCTCTGCTAATCCTGTTACCAGTGGCTGCTGCCAGTGGCGATAAGTCGTGTCTTACCGGGTTGGAC
TCAAGACGATAGTTACCGGATAAGGCGCAGCGGTCGGGCTGAACGGGGGGTTCGTGCACACAGCCCAGCT
TGGAGCGAACGACCTACACCGAACTGAGATACCTACAGCGTGAGCTATGAGAAAGCGCCACGCTTCCCGA
AGGGAGAAAGGCGGACAGGTATCCGGTAAGCGGCAGGGTCGGAACAGGAGAGCGCACGAGGGAGCTTCCA
GGGGGAAACGCCTGGTATCTTTATAGTCCTGTCGGGTTTCGCCACCTCTGACTTGAGCGTCGATTTTTGT
GATGCTCGTCAGGGGGGCGGAGCCTATGGAAAAACGCCAGCAACGCGGCCTTTTTACGGTTCCTGGCCTT
TTGCTGGCCTTTTGCTCACATGTTCTTTCCTGCGTTATCCCCTGATTCTGTGGATAACCGTATTACCGCC
TTTGAGTGAGCTGATACCGCTCGCCGCAGCCGAACGACCGAGCGCAGCGAGTCAGTGAGCGAGGAAGCGG
AAGAGCGCCCAATACGCAAACCGCCTCTCCCCGCGCGTTGGCCGATTCATTAATGCAGCTGGCACGACAG
GTTTCCCGACTGGAAAGCGGGCAGTGAGCGCAACGCAATTAATGTGAGTTAGCTCACTCATTAGGCACCC
CAGGCTTTACACTTTATGCTTCCGGCTCGTATGTTGTGTGGAATTGTGAGCGGATAACAATTTCACACAG
GAAACAGCTATGACATGATTACGAATTAATTCGAGCTCGCCC
Features (pLannotate 1.2.2; 21 found; start..end, strand, type, name):
      1..380     +  enhancer       CMV enhancer: human cytomegalovirus immediate early enhancer
    381..584     +  promoter       CMV promoter: human cytomegalovirus (CMV) immediate early promoter
    720..763     +  intron         CMV intron (fragment): modified intron A from human cytomegalovirus
    815..833     +  promoter       SP6 promoter: promoter for bacteriophage SP6 RNA polymerase
    837..874     +  CDS            IgH signal sequence (fragment): signal sequence from the mouse immunoglobulin heavy chain variable region
    927..947     +  CDS            FLAG (fragment): FLAG® epitope tag, followed by an enterokinase cleavage site
    972..2111    +  CDS            NPRL2: NPRL2_HUMAN - Also known as TUSC4 From Homo sapiens (Human).
   2161..2295    +  polyA_signal   SV40 poly(A) signal: SV40 polyadenylation signal
   2364..2721    +  promoter       SV40 promoter: SV40 enhancer and early promoter
   2740..2894    +  CDS            lacZα (fragment): LacZα fragment of β-galactosidase; lacZ fragment
   2900..2951    -  misc_feature   bom (fragment): basis of mobility region from pBR322
   2970..3350    +  rep_origin     M13 ori (sequence partly withheld): M13 bacteriophage origin of replication; arrow indicates direction of (+) strand synthesis
   3426..3475    -  misc_feature   bom (fragment): basis of mobility region from pBR322
   3577..3612    -  CDS            rop (fragment): Rop protein, which maintains plasmids at low copy number; rop
   3707..3811    +  promoter       AmpR promoter: bla
   3812..4672    +  CDS            AmpR: β-lactamase; bla; confers resistance to ampicillin, carbenicillin, and related antibiotics
   4843..5431    +  rep_origin     ori: high-copy-number ColE1/pMB1/pBR322/pUC origin of replication
   5614..5706    +  CDS            lacI (fragment): lac repressor; lacI; The lac repressor binds to the lac operator to inhibit transcription in E. coli. This inhibition can be relieved by adding lactose or isopropyl-β-D-thiogalactopyranoside (IPTG).
   5719..5740    +  protein_bind   CAP binding site: CAP binding activates transcription in the presence of cAMP. E. coli catabolite activator protein
   5755..5785    +  promoter       lac promoter: promoter for the E. coli lac operon
   5793..5809    +  protein_bind   lac operator: The lac repressor binds to the lac operator to inhibit transcription in E. coli. This inhibition can be relieved by adding lactose or isopropyl-β-D-thiogalactopyranoside (IPTG). lac repressor encoded by lacI
