[The description below was written by a language model from this plasmid's Addgene catalogue record and pLannotate feature annotations shown in this document.]
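Description:
Flag Nprl2 pRK5 is a mammalian expression plasmid of about 5.9 kb, built on the pRK5 backbone, that drives expression of human NPRL2 (also known as TUSC4 or NPR2L) carrying an N-terminal FLAG epitope supplied by the vector. It is propagated in E. coli through a high-copy ColE1/pUC-type origin and selected with ampicillin via the β-lactamase gene. An M13 phage origin is also annotated, along with short remnants of lacZα, lacI, rop and bom and the lac promoter/operator region. These are backbone leftovers with no evident role in the expression cassette. No mammalian selection marker is annotated, which suits the plasmid to transient transfection.

The expression unit begins with the human cytomegalovirus immediate-early enhancer and promoter, followed by a fragment of CMV intron A and an SP6 phage promoter that also serves as the 5′ sequencing primer site. A short fragment matching an immunoglobulin heavy-chain signal sequence lies upstream of the tag, and the record does not indicate that it functions here. The FLAG tag precedes the roughly 1.1 kb NPRL2 coding sequence, which was cloned between SalI and NotI sites that both remain intact, and transcripts terminate at an SV40 polyadenylation signal. An SV40 enhancer/early promoter element sits downstream of the cassette.

The associated publication describes a tumour suppressor complex with GAP activity toward the Rag GTPases, which signal amino acid sufficiency to mTORC1. The construct is therefore suited to overexpressing epitope-tagged NPRL2 in cultured mammalian cells, with detection or immunoprecipitation through the FLAG tag in studies of this pathway.
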