Addgene plasmid #46333: Flag Nprl2 pRK5
Depositing lab: David Sabatini. Depositing organization: Whitehead Institute for Biomedical Research. Publication: A Tumor suppressor complex with GAP activity for the Rag GTPases that signal amino acid sufficiency to mTORC1. Bar-Peled L, Chantranupong L, Cherniack AD, Chen WW, Ottina KA, Grabiner BC, Spear ED, Carter SL, Meyerson M, Sabatini DM. Science. 2013 May 31;340(6136):1100-6. doi: 10.1126/science.1232044. PubMed 23723238.
Backbone
  Vector backbone: pRK5
  Vector type: Mammalian Expression
Growth in bacteria
  Bacterial resistance: Ampicillin, 100 μg/mL
  Growth temperature: 37°C
  Growth strain: DH5alpha
  Copy number: Unknown
Gene/Insert
  Gene/Insert name: Nprl2
  Species: H. sapiens (human)
  Insert size (bp): 1143
  Entrez Gene: NPRL2 (a.k.a. FFEVF2, NPR2, NPR2L, TUSC4)
  Tag / fusion protein: Flag (N terminal on backbone)
  Cloning method: Restriction Enzyme; 5′ cloning site SalI (not destroyed); 3′ cloning site NotI (not destroyed)
  Sequencing primers: 5′ SP6; 3′ SV40pA-R
Terms and licenses: Academic/Nonprofit Terms; Industry Terms: Not Available to Industry
How to cite: Flag Nprl2 pRK5 was a gift from David Sabatini (Addgene plasmid # 46333 ; http://n2t.net/addgene:46333 ; RRID:Addgene_46333)
