>Addgene plasmid #46333 | Flag Nprl2 pRK5 | depositor partial sequence | sequence record 65304 | Flag Nprl2 pRK5 sequence 1143 bps
ATGGGCAGCGGCTGCCGCATCGAATGCATATTCTTCAGCGAGTTCCACCCCACGCTGGGACCCAAGATCA
CCTATCAGGTCCCTGAAGACTTCATCTCCCGAGAGCTGTTTGACACAGTCCAAGTGTACATCATCACCAA
GCCAGAGCTGCAGAACAAGCTTATCACTGTCACAGCTATGGAAAAGAAGCTGATCGGCTGTCCTGTGTGC
ATCGAACACAAGAAGTACAGCCGCAATGCTCTCCTCTTCAACCTGGGCTTCGTGTGTGATGCCCAGGCCA
AGACCTGCGCCCTCGAGCCCATTGTTAAAAAGCTGGCTGGCTATCTGACCACACTAGAGCTAGAGAGCAG
CTTCGTGTCCATGGAGGAGAGCAAGCAGAAGTTGGTGCCCATCATGACCATCTTGCTGGAGGAGCTAAAT
GCCTCAGGCCGGTGCACTCTGCCCATTGATGAGTCCAACACCATCCACTTGAAGGTGATTGAGCAGCGGC
CAGACCCTCCGGTGGCCCAGGAGTATGATGTACCTGTCTTTACCAAAGACAAGGAGGATTTCTTCAACTC
ACAGTGGGACCTCACTACACAACAAATCCTGCCCTACATTGATGGGTTCCGCCACATCCAGAAGATTTCA
GCAGAGGCAGATGTGGAGCTCAACCTGGTGCGCATTGCTATCCAGAACCTGCTGTACTACGGCGTTGTGA
CACTGGTGTCCATCCTCCAGTACTCCAATGTATACTGCCCAACGCCCAAGGTCCAGGACCTGGTAGATGA
CAAGTCCCTGCAAGAGGCATGTCTATCCTACGTGACCAAGCAAGGGCACAAGAGGGCCAGTCTCCGGGAT
GTGTTCCAGCTATACTGCAGCCTGAGCCCTGGCACTACCGTGCGAGACCTCATTGGCCGCCACCCCCAGC
AGCTGCAGCATGTTGATGAACGGAAGCTGATCCAGTTCGGGCTTATGAAGAACCTCATCAGGCGACTACA
GAAGTATCCTGTGCGGGTGACTCGGGAAGAGCAGAGCCACCCTGCCCGGCTTTATACAGGCTGCCACAGC
TATGACGAGATCTGCTGCAAGACAGGCATGAGCTACCATGAGCTGGATGAGCGGCTTGAAAATGACCCCA
ACATCATCATCTGCTGGAAGTGA
