>Addgene plasmid #46333 | Flag Nprl2 pRK5 | addgene partial sequence | sequence record 66289 | Sp6 5'-ATTTAGGTGACACTATAG-3'
TTTCTCTCCACAGGTGTCCACTCCCAGGTCCAACTGCACCTCGGTTCTATCGATTGAATTCACCATGGAA
ATGGACTACAAGGATGACGATGACAAGGGTGGTGGTGGTGGTGCGTCGACGATGGGCAGCGGCTGCCGCA
TCGAATGCATATTCTTCAGCGAGTTCCACCCCACGCTGGGACCCAAGATCACCTATCAGGTCCCTGAAGA
CTTCATCTCCCGAGAGCTGTTTGACACAGTCCAAGTGTACATCATCACCAAGCCAGAGCTGCAGAACAAG
CTTATCACTGTCACAGCTATGGAAAAGAAGCTGATCGGCTGTCCTGTGTGCATCGAACACAAGAAGTACA
GCCGCAATGCTCTCCTCTTCAACCTGGGCTTCGTGTGTGATGCCCAGGCCAAGACCTGCGCCCTCGAGCC
CATTGTTAAAAAGCTGGCTGGCTATCTGACCACACTAGAGCTAGAGAGCAGCTTCGTGTCCATGGAGGAG
AGCAAGCAGAAGTTGGTGCCCATCATGACCATCTTGCTGGAGGAGCTAAATGCCTCAGGCCGGTGCACTC
TGCCCATTGATGAGTCCAACACCATCCACTTGAAGGTGATTGAGCAGCGGCCAGACCCTCCGGTGGCCCA
GGAGTATGATGTACCTGTCTTTACCAAAGACAAGGAGGATTTCTTCAACTCACAGTGGGACCTCACTACA
CAACAAATCCTGCCCTACATTGATGGGTTCCGCCACATCCAGAAGATTTCAGCAGAGGCAGATGTGGAGC
TCAACCTGGTGCGCATTGCTATCCAGAACCTGCTGTACTACGGCGTTGTGACACTGGTGTCCATCCTCCA
GTACTCCAATGTATACTGCCCAACGCCCAAGGTCCAGGACCTGGTAGATGACAAGTCCCTGCAAGAGGCA
TGTCTATCCTACGTGACCAAGCAAGGGCACAAGAGGGCCAGTCTCCGGGATGTGTTCCAGCTATACTGCA
GCCTGAGCCCTGG
